>Addgene plasmid #82844 | pDONR223_PIK3CA_p.E453Q | addgene full sequence | sequence record 162437 | Addgene NGS Result
GGCAGTTCCCTACTCTCGCGTTAACGCTAGCATGGATGTTTTCCCAGTCACGACGTTGTAAAACGACGGC
CAGTCTTAAGCTCGGGCCCCAAATAATGATTTTATTTTGACTGATAGTGACCTGTTCGTTGCAACAAATT
GATGAGCAATGCTTTTTTATAATGCCAACTTTGTACAAAAAAGTTGGCACCATGCCTCCACGACCATCAT
CAGGTGAACTGTGGGGCATCCACTTGATGCCCCCAAGAATCCTAGTAGAATGTTTACTACCAAATGGAAT
GATAGTGACTTTAGAATGCCTCCGTGAGGCTACATTAATAACCATAAAGCATGAACTATTTAAAGAAGCA
AGAAAATACCCCCTCCATCAACTTCTTCAAGATGAATCTTCTTACATTTTCGTAAGTGTTACTCAAGAAG
CAGAAAGGGAAGAATTTTTTGATGAAACAAGACGACTTTGTGACCTTCGGCTTTTTCAACCCTTTTTAAA
AGTAATTGAACCAGTAGGCAACCGTGAAGAAAAGATCCTCAATCGAGAAATTGGTTTTGCTATCGGCATG
CCAGTGTGTGAATTTGATATGGTTAAAGATCCAGAAGTACAGGACTTCCGAAGAAATATTCTGAACGTTT
GTAAAGAAGCTGTGGATCTTAGGGACCTCAATTCACCTCATAGTAGAGCAATGTATGTCTATCCTCCAAA
TGTAGAATCTTCACCAGAATTGCCAAAGCACATATATAATAAATTAGATAAAGGGCAAATAATAGTGGTG
ATCTGGGTAATAGTTTCTCCAAATAATGACAAGCAGAAGTATACTCTGAAAATCAACCATGACTGTGTAC
CAGAACAAGTAATTGCTGAAGCAATCAGGAAAAAAACTCGAAGTATGTTGCTATCCTCTGAACAACTAAA
ACTCTGTGTTTTAGAATATCAGGGCAAGTATATTTTAAAAGTGTGTGGATGTGATGAATACTTCCTAGAA
AAATATCCTCTGAGTCAGTATAAGTATATAAGAAGCTGTATAATGCTTGGGAGGATGCCCAATTTGATGT
TGATGGCTAAAGAAAGCCTTTATTCTCAACTGCCAATGGACTGTTTTACAATGCCATCTTATTCCAGACG
CATTTCCACAGCTACACCATATATGAATGGAGAAACATCTACAAAATCCCTTTGGGTTATAAATAGTGCA
CTCAGAATAAAAATTCTTTGTGCAACCTACGTGAATGTAAATATTCGAGACATTGATAAGATCTATGTTC
GAACAGGTATCTACCATGGAGGAGAACCCTTATGTGACAATGTGAACACTCAAAGAGTACCTTGTTCCAA
TCCCAGGTGGAATGAATGGCTGAATTATGATATATACATTCCTGATCTTCCTCGTGCTGCTCGACTTTGC
CTTTCCATTTGCTCTGTTAAAGGCCGAAAGGGTGCTAAAGAGGAACACTGTCCATTGGCATGGGGAAATA
TAAACTTGTTTGATTACACAGACACTCTAGTATCTGGAAAAATGGCTTTGAATCTTTGGCCAGTACCTCA
TGGATTACAAGATTTGCTGAACCCTATTGGTGTTACTGGATCAAATCCAAATAAAGAAACTCCATGCTTA
GAGTTGGAGTTTGACTGGTTCAGCAGTGTGGTAAAGTTCCCAGATATGTCAGTGATTGAAGAGCATGCCA
ATTGGTCTGTATCCCGAGAAGCAGGATTTAGCTATTCCCACGCAGGACTGAGTAACAGACTAGCTAGAGA
CAATGAATTAAGGGAAAATGACAAAGAACAGCTCAAAGCAATTTCTACACGAGATCCTCTCTCTGAAATC
ACTGAGCAGGAGAAAGATTTTCTATGGAGTCACAGACACTATTGTGTAACTATCCCCGAAATTCTACCCA
AATTGCTTCTGTCTGTTAAATGGAATTCTAGAGATGAAGTAGCCCAGATGTATTGCTTGGTAAAAGATTG
GCCTCCAATCAAACCTGAACAGGCTATGGAACTTCTGGACTGTAATTACCCAGATCCTATGGTTCGAGGT
TTTGCTGTTCGGTGCTTGGAAAAATATTTAACAGATGACAAACTTTCTCAGTATTTAATTCAGCTAGTAC
AGGTCCTAAAATATGAACAATATTTGGATAACTTGCTTGTGAGATTTTTACTGAAGAAAGCATTGACTAA
TCAAAGGATTGGGCACTTTTTCTTTTGGCATTTAAAATCTGAGATGCACAATAAAACAGTTAGCCAGAGG
TTTGGCCTGCTTTTGGAGTCCTATTGTCGTGCATGTGGGATGTATTTGAAGCACCTGAATAGGCAAGTCG
AGGCAATGGAAAAGCTCATTAACTTAACTGACATTCTCAAACAGGAGAAGAAGGATGAAACACAAAAGGT
ACAGATGAAGTTTTTAGTTGAGCAAATGAGGCGACCAGATTTCATGGATGCTCTACAGGGCTTTCTGTCT
CCTCTAAACCCTGCTCATCAACTAGGAAACCTCAGGCTTGAAGAGTGTCGAATTATGTCCTCTGCAAAAA
GGCCACTGTGGTTGAATTGGGAGAACCCAGACATCATGTCAGAGTTACTGTTTCAGAACAATGAGATCAT
CTTTAAAAATGGGGATGATTTACGGCAAGATATGCTAACACTTCAAATTATTCGTATTATGGAAAATATC
TGGCAAAATCAAGGTCTTGATCTTCGAATGTTACCTTATGGTTGTCTGTCAATCGGTGACTGTGTGGGAC
TTATTGAGGTGGTGCGAAATTCTCACACTATTATGCAAATTCAGTGCAAAGGCGGCTTGAAAGGTGCACT
GCAGTTCAACAGCCACACACTACATCAGTGGCTCAAAGACAAGAACAAAGGAGAAATATATGATGCAGCC
ATTGACCTGTTTACACGTTCATGTGCTGGATACTGTGTAGCTACCTTCATTTTGGGAATTGGAGATCGTC
ACAATAGTAACATCATGGTGAAAGACGATGGACAACTGTTTCATATAGATTTTGGACACTTTTTGGATCA
CAAGAAGAAAAAATTTGGTTATAAACGAGAACGTGTGCCATTTGTTTTGACACAGGATTTCTTAATAGTG
ATTAGTAAAGGAGCCCAAGAATGCACAAAGACAAGAGAATTTGAGAGGTTTCAGGAGATGTGTTACAAGG
CTTATCTAGCTATTCGACAGCATGCCAATCTCTTCATAAATCTTTTCTCAATGATGCTTGGCTCTGGAAT
GCCAGAACTACAATCTTTTGATGACATTGCATACATTCGAAAGACCCTAGCCTTAGATAAAACTGAGCAA
GAGGCTTTGGAGTATTTCATGAAACAAATGAATGATGCACATCATGGTGGCTGGACAACAAAAATGGATT
GGATCTTCCACACAATTAAACAGCATGCATTGAACTGATTGCCAACTTTCTTGTACAAAGTTGGCATTAT
AAGAAAGCATTGCTTATCAATTTGTTGCAACGAACAGGTCACTATCAGTCAAAATAAAATCATTATTTGC
CATCCAGCTGATATCCCCTATAGTGAGTCGTATTACATGGTCATAGCTGTTTCCTGGCAGCTCTGGCCCG
TGTCTCAAAATCTCTGATGTTACATTGCACAAGATAAAAATATATCATCATGCCTCCTCTAGACCAGCCA
GGACAGAAATGCCTCGACTTCGCTGCTACCCAAGGTTGCCGGGTGACGCACACCGTGGAAACGGATGAAG
GCACGAACCCAGTGGACATAAGCCTGTTCGGTTCGTAAGCTGTAATGCAAGTAGCGTATGCGCTCACGCA
ACTGGTCCAGAACCTTGACCGAACGCAGCGGTGGTAACGGCGCAGTGGCGGTTTTCATGGCTTGTTATGA
CTGTTTTTTTGGGGTACAGTCTATGCCTCGGGCATCCAAGCAGCAAGCGCGTTACGCCGTGGGTCGATGT
TTGATGTTATGGAGCAGCAACGATGTTACGCAGCAGGGCAGTCGCCCTAAAACAAAGTTAAACATTATGA
GGGAAGCGGTGATCGCCGAAGTATCGACTCAACTATCAGAGGTAGTTGGCGTCATCGAGCGCCATCTCGA
ACCGACGTTGCTGGCCGTACATTTGTACGGCTCCGCAGTGGATGGCGGCCTGAAGCCACACAGTGATATT
GATTTGCTGGTTACGGTGACCGTAAGGCTTGATGAAACAACGCGGCGAGCTTTGATCAACGACCTTTTGG
AAACTTCGGCTTCCCCTGGAGAGAGCGAGATTCTCCGCGCTGTAGAAGTCACCATTGTTGTGCACGACGA
CATCATTCCGTGGCGTTATCCAGCTAAGCGCGAACTGCAATTTGGAGAATGGCAGCGCAATGACATTCTT
GCAGGTATCTTCGAGCCAGCCACGATCGACATTGATCTGGCTATCTTGCTGACAAAAGCAAGAGAACATA
GCGTTGCCTTGGTAGGTCCAGCGGCGGAGGAACTCTTTGATCCGGTTCCTGAACAGGATCTATTTGAGGC
GCTAAATGAAACCTTAACGCTATGGAACTCGCCGCCCGACTGGGCTGGCGATGAGCGAAATGTAGTGCTT
ACGTTGTCCCGCATTTGGTACAGCGCAGTAACCGGCAAAATCGCGCCGAAGGATGTCGCTGCCGACTGGG
CAATGGAGCGCCTGCCGGCCCAGTATCAGCCCGTCATACTTGAAGCTAGACAGGCTTATCTTGGACAAGA
AGAAGATCGCTTGGCCTCGCGCGCAGATCAGTTGGAAGAATTTGTCCACTACGTGAAAGGCGAGATCACC
AAGGTAGTCGGCAAATAACCCTCGAGCCACCCATGACCAAAATCCCTTAACGTGAGTTACGCGTCGTTCC
ACTGAGCGTCAGACCCCGTAGAAAAGATCAAAGGATCTTCTTGAGATCCTTTTTTTCTGCGCGTAATCTG
CTGCTTGCAAACAAAAAAACCACCGCTACCAGCGGTGGTTTGTTTGCCGGATCAAGAGCTACCAACTCTT
TTTCCGAAGGTAACTGGCTTCAGCAGAGCGCAGATACCAAATACTGTTCTTCTAGTGTAGCCGTAGTTAG
GCCACCACTTCAAGAACTCTGTAGCACCGCCTACATACCTCGCTCTGCTAATCCTGTTACCAGTGGCTGC
TGCCAGTGGCGATAAGTCGTGTCTTACCGGGTTGGACTCAAGACGATAGTTACCGGATAAGGCGCAGCGG
TCGGGCTGAACGGGGGGTTCGTGCACACAGCCCAGCTTGGAGCGAACGACCTACACCGAACTGAGATACC
TACAGCGTGAGCTATGAGAAAGCGCCACGCTTCCCGAAGGGAGAAAGGCGGACAGGTATCCGGTAAGCGG
CAGGGTCGGAACAGGAGAGCGCACGAGGGAGCTTCCAGGGGGAAACGCCTGGTATCTTTATAGTCCTGTC
GGGTTTCGCCACCTCTGACTTGAGCGTCGATTTTTGTGATGCTCGTCAGGGGGGCGGAGCCTATGGAAAA
ACGCCAGCAACGCGGCCTTTTTACGGTTCCTGGCCTTTTGCTGGCCTTTTGCTCACATGTTCTTTCCTGC
GTTATCCCCTGATTCTGTGGATAACCGTATTACCGCCTTTGAGTGAGCTGATACCGCTCGCCGCAGCCGA
ACGACCGAGCGCAGCGAGTCAGTGAGCGAGGAAGCGGAAGAGCGCCCAATACGCAAACCGCCTCTCCCCG
CGCGTTGGCCGATTCATTAATGCAGCTGGCACGACAGGTTTCCCGACTGGAAAGCGGGCAGTGAGCGCAA
CGCAATTAATACGCGTACCGCTAGCCAGGAAGAGTTTGTAGAAACGCAAAAAGGCCATCCGTCAGGATGG
CCTTCTGCTTAGTTTGATGCCTGGCAGTTTATGGCGGGCGTCCTGCCCGCCACCCTCCGGGCCGTTGCTT
CACAACGTTCAAATCCGCTCCCGGCGGATTTGTCCTACTCAGGAGAGCGTTCACCGACAAACAACAGATA
AAACGAAAGGCCCAGTCTTCCGACTGAGCCTTTCGTTTTATTTGATGCCT
Features (pLannotate 1.2.2; 12 found; start..end, strand, type, name):
     38..74      -  CDS            lacZα (fragment): LacZα fragment of β-galactosidase; lacZ fragment
     91..186     +  protein_bind   attL3: mutant version of attL; recombination site for the Gateway® LR reaction LR Clonase™
    192..3395    +  CDS            PIK3CA: PK3CA_HUMAN - Experimental evidence at protein level: Swiss-Prot protein existence level 1. Phosphoinositide-3-kinase (PI3K) phosphorylates phosphatidylinositol (PI) and its phosphorylated derivatives at position 3 of the inositol ring to produce 3-phosphoinositides (PubMed:15135396, PubMed:23936502, PubMed:28676499). Uses ATP and PtdIns(4,5)P2 (phosphatidylinositol 4,5-bisphosphate) to generate phosphatidylinositol 3,4,5-trisphosphate (PIP3) (PubMed:15135396, PubMed:28676499). PIP3 plays a key role by recruiting PH domain- containing proteins to the membrane, including AKT1 and PDPK1, activat
   3403..3498    -  protein_bind   attL3: mutant version of attL; recombination site for the Gateway® LR reaction LR Clonase™
   3517..3535    -  promoter       T7 promoter: promoter for bacteriophage T7 RNA polymerase
   3725..3748    +  promoter       Pc promoter (fragment): intI1 (promoter lies within the coding sequence); class 1 integron promoter
   3924..3980    +  CDS            GmR (fragment): gentamycin acetyltransferase; aacC1; confers resistance to gentamycin
   3987..4778    +  CDS            SmR: aminoglycoside adenylyltransferase (Murphy, 1985); aadA; confers resistance to spectinomycin and streptomycin
   4871..5459    +  rep_origin     ori: high-copy-number ColE1/pMB1/pBR322/pUC origin of replication
   5642..5734    +  CDS            lacI (fragment): lac repressor; lacI; The lac repressor binds to the lac operator to inhibit transcription in E. coli. This inhibition can be relieved by adding lactose or isopropyl-β-D-thiogalactopyranoside (IPTG).
   5789..5816    -  terminator     rrnB T2 terminator: transcription terminator T2 from the E. coli rrnB gene
   5948..5991    +  terminator     rrnB T1 terminator: Escherichia coli rrnB; transcription terminator T1 from the E. coli rrnB gene
