[The description below was written by a language model from this plasmid's Addgene catalogue record and pLannotate feature annotations shown in this document.]
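Description:
pDONR223_PIK3CA_p.E453Q is a Gateway entry clone built on the Invitrogen pDONR223 backbone, carrying the human PIK3CA open reading frame (reference transcript NM_006218) with the E453Q missense substitution. It belongs to the Target Accelerator Plasmid Collection, a set of wild-type and mutant cancer gene ORFs assembled for high-throughput functional phenotyping of somatic mutations found in lung cancer. The plasmid is about 6 kb and is maintained in E. coli at high copy from a ColE1/pUC-type origin. Selection is with spectinomycin, conferred by the aadA aminoglycoside adenylyltransferase gene (SmR), which lies downstream of a class 1 integron Pc promoter fragment and a residual gentamicin-resistance gene fragment.

PIK3CA encodes p110-alpha, the catalytic subunit of phosphoinositide 3-kinase, which generates PIP3 and thereby recruits and activates AKT pathway components. The coding sequence of roughly 3.2 kb sits between two attL recombination sites. The automated annotation labels both as attL3, whereas a standard entry clone would be expected to carry an attL1/attL2 pair, so this labelling is probably an annotation artefact. The record lists no promoter for the insert, so the clone is not an expression construct. A T7 promoter lies just outside one attL site and points back toward the insert, and rrnB T1 and T2 terminators shield the cassette from backbone transcription. The ORF is in "closed" format, with a stop codon directly after the coding sequence, so it will yield native or N-terminally tagged protein but cannot be fused to C-terminal tags. The intended use is LR Clonase transfer of the mutant ORF into Gateway destination vectors for expression studies, typically alongside the wild-type allele. Flanking M13 primer sites allow the insert to be verified by sequencing.
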