Addgene plasmid #82844: pDONR223_PIK3CA_p.E453Q
Purpose: Gateway Donor vector containing PIK3CA, part of the Target Accelerator Plasmid Collection.
Depositing lab: Jesse Boehm & Matthew Meyerson & David Root. Depositing organization: Broad Institute. Publication: High-throughput Phenotyping of Lung Cancer Somatic Mutations. Berger AH, Brooks AN, Wu X, Shrestha Y, Chouinard C, Piccioni F, Bagul M, Kamburov A, Imielinski M, Hogstrom L, Zhu C, Yang X, Pantel S, Sakai R, Watson J, Kaplan N, Campbell JD, Singh S, Root DE, Narayan R, Natoli T, Lahr DL, Tirosh I, Tamayo P, Getz G, Wong B, Doench J, Subramanian A, Golub TR, Meyerson M, Boehm JS. Cancer Cell. 2016 Aug 8;30(2):214-28. doi: 10.1016/j.ccell.2016.06.022. Epub 2016 Jul 28. PubMed 27478040.
Backbone
  Vector backbone: pDONR223
  Backbone manufacturer: Invitrogen
  Vector type: Gateway Entry vector
Growth in bacteria
  Bacterial resistance: Spectinomycin, 50 μg/mL
  Growth temperature: 37°C
  Growth strain: DH5alpha
  Copy number: High Copy
Gene/Insert
  Gene/Insert name: NM_006218
  Species: H. sapiens (human)
  Mutation: E453Q
  GenBank ID: NM_006218
  Entrez Gene: PIK3CA (a.k.a. CCM4, CLAPO, CLOVE, CWS5, HMH, MCAP, MCM, MCMTC, PI3K, PI3K-alpha, p110-alpha)
  Promoter: None
  Cloning method: Gateway Cloning
  Sequencing primers: 5′ M13pUC-fwd; 3′ M13-Rev
Terms and licenses: Academic/Nonprofit Terms; Industry Terms: Not Available to Industry
Depositor comments: CLOSED (stop codon immediately follows insert)
How to cite: pDONR223_PIK3CA_p.E453Q was a gift from Jesse Boehm & Matthew Meyerson & David Root (Addgene plasmid # 82844 ; http://n2t.net/addgene:82844 ; RRID:Addgene_82844)
