>Addgene plasmid #82844 | pDONR223_PIK3CA_p.E453Q | depositor partial sequence | sequence record 157570 | Insert sequence
ATGCCTCCACGACCATCATCAGGTGAACTGTGGGGCATCCACTTGATGCCCCCAAGAATCCTAGTAGAAT
GTTTACTACCAAATGGAATGATAGTGACTTTAGAATGCCTCCGTGAGGCTACATTAATAACCATAAAGCA
TGAACTATTTAAAGAAGCAAGAAAATACCCCCTCCATCAACTTCTTCAAGATGAATCTTCTTACATTTTC
GTAAGTGTTACTCAAGAAGCAGAAAGGGAAGAATTTTTTGATGAAACAAGACGACTTTGTGACCTTCGGC
TTTTTCAACCCTTTTTAAAAGTAATTGAACCAGTAGGCAACCGTGAAGAAAAGATCCTCAATCGAGAAAT
TGGTTTTGCTATCGGCATGCCAGTGTGTGAATTTGATATGGTTAAAGATCCAGAAGTACAGGACTTCCGA
AGAAATATTCTGAACGTTTGTAAAGAAGCTGTGGATCTTAGGGACCTCAATTCACCTCATAGTAGAGCAA
TGTATGTCTATCCTCCAAATGTAGAATCTTCACCAGAATTGCCAAAGCACATATATAATAAATTAGATAA
AGGGCAAATAATAGTGGTGATCTGGGTAATAGTTTCTCCAAATAATGACAAGCAGAAGTATACTCTGAAA
ATCAACCATGACTGTGTACCAGAACAAGTAATTGCTGAAGCAATCAGGAAAAAAACTCGAAGTATGTTGC
TATCCTCTGAACAACTAAAACTCTGTGTTTTAGAATATCAGGGCAAGTATATTTTAAAAGTGTGTGGATG
TGATGAATACTTCCTAGAAAAATATCCTCTGAGTCAGTATAAGTATATAAGAAGCTGTATAATGCTTGGG
AGGATGCCCAATTTGATGTTGATGGCTAAAGAAAGCCTTTATTCTCAACTGCCAATGGACTGTTTTACAA
TGCCATCTTATTCCAGACGCATTTCCACAGCTACACCATATATGAATGGAGAAACATCTACAAAATCCCT
TTGGGTTATAAATAGTGCACTCAGAATAAAAATTCTTTGTGCAACCTACGTGAATGTAAATATTCGAGAC
ATTGATAAGATCTATGTTCGAACAGGTATCTACCATGGAGGAGAACCCTTATGTGACAATGTGAACACTC
AAAGAGTACCTTGTTCCAATCCCAGGTGGAATGAATGGCTGAATTATGATATATACATTCCTGATCTTCC
TCGTGCTGCTCGACTTTGCCTTTCCATTTGCTCTGTTAAAGGCCGAAAGGGTGCTAAAGAGGAACACTGT
CCATTGGCATGGGGAAATATAAACTTGTTTGATTACACAGACACTCTAGTATCTGGAAAAATGGCTTTGA
ATCTTTGGCCAGTACCTCATGGATTACAAGATTTGCTGAACCCTATTGGTGTTACTGGATCAAATCCAAA
TAAAGAAACTCCATGCTTAGAGTTGGAGTTTGACTGGTTCAGCAGTGTGGTAAAGTTCCCAGATATGTCA
GTGATTGAAGAGCATGCCAATTGGTCTGTATCCCGAGAAGCAGGATTTAGCTATTCCCACGCAGGACTGA
GTAACAGACTAGCTAGAGACAATGAATTAAGGGAAAATGACAAAGAACAGCTCAAAGCAATTTCTACACG
AGATCCTCTCTCTGAAATCACTGAGCAGGAGAAAGATTTTCTATGGAGTCACAGACACTATTGTGTAACT
ATCCCCGAAATTCTACCCAAATTGCTTCTGTCTGTTAAATGGAATTCTAGAGATGAAGTAGCCCAGATGT
ATTGCTTGGTAAAAGATTGGCCTCCAATCAAACCTGAACAGGCTATGGAACTTCTGGACTGTAATTACCC
AGATCCTATGGTTCGAGGTTTTGCTGTTCGGTGCTTGGAAAAATATTTAACAGATGACAAACTTTCTCAG
TATTTAATTCAGCTAGTACAGGTCCTAAAATATGAACAATATTTGGATAACTTGCTTGTGAGATTTTTAC
TGAAGAAAGCATTGACTAATCAAAGGATTGGGCACTTTTTCTTTTGGCATTTAAAATCTGAGATGCACAA
TAAAACAGTTAGCCAGAGGTTTGGCCTGCTTTTGGAGTCCTATTGTCGTGCATGTGGGATGTATTTGAAG
CACCTGAATAGGCAAGTCGAGGCAATGGAAAAGCTCATTAACTTAACTGACATTCTCAAACAGGAGAAGA
AGGATGAAACACAAAAGGTACAGATGAAGTTTTTAGTTGAGCAAATGAGGCGACCAGATTTCATGGATGC
TCTACAGGGCTTTCTGTCTCCTCTAAACCCTGCTCATCAACTAGGAAACCTCAGGCTTGAAGAGTGTCGA
ATTATGTCCTCTGCAAAAAGGCCACTGTGGTTGAATTGGGAGAACCCAGACATCATGTCAGAGTTACTGT
TTCAGAACAATGAGATCATCTTTAAAAATGGGGATGATTTACGGCAAGATATGCTAACACTTCAAATTAT
TCGTATTATGGAAAATATCTGGCAAAATCAAGGTCTTGATCTTCGAATGTTACCTTATGGTTGTCTGTCA
ATCGGTGACTGTGTGGGACTTATTGAGGTGGTGCGAAATTCTCACACTATTATGCAAATTCAGTGCAAAG
GCGGCTTGAAAGGTGCACTGCAGTTCAACAGCCACACACTACATCAGTGGCTCAAAGACAAGAACAAAGG
AGAAATATATGATGCAGCCATTGACCTGTTTACACGTTCATGTGCTGGATACTGTGTAGCTACCTTCATT
TTGGGAATTGGAGATCGTCACAATAGTAACATCATGGTGAAAGACGATGGACAACTGTTTCATATAGATT
TTGGACACTTTTTGGATCACAAGAAGAAAAAATTTGGTTATAAACGAGAACGTGTGCCATTTGTTTTGAC
ACAGGATTTCTTAATAGTGATTAGTAAAGGAGCCCAAGAATGCACAAAGACAAGAGAATTTGAGAGGTTT
CAGGAGATGTGTTACAAGGCTTATCTAGCTATTCGACAGCATGCCAATCTCTTCATAAATCTTTTCTCAA
TGATGCTTGGCTCTGGAATGCCAGAACTACAATCTTTTGATGACATTGCATACATTCGAAAGACCCTAGC
CTTAGATAAAACTGAGCAAGAGGCTTTGGAGTATTTCATGAAACAAATGAATGATGCACATCATGGTGGC
TGGACAACAAAAATGGATTGGATCTTCCACACAATTAAACAGCATGCATTGAACTGA
